>Addgene plasmid #111057 | pCMV-dLight1.4 | depositor full sequence | sequence record 208863 | pCMV-dLight1.4 sequence 5721 bps
GTGATGCGGTTTTGGCAGTACATCAATGGGCGTGGATAGCGGTTTGACTCACGGGGATTTCCAAGTCTCC
ACCCCATTGACGTCAATGGGAGTTTGTTTTGGCACCAAAATCAACGGGACTTTCCAAAATGTCGTAACAA
CTCCGCCCCATTGACGCAAATGGGCGGTAGGCGTGTACGGTGGGAGGTCTATATAAGCAGAGCTGGTTTA
GTGAACCGTCAGATCCGCTAGCGCTACCGGACTCAGATCTCGAGCTCAAGCTTGGATCCGGTACCTGCGC
GCCATGAAGACGATCATCGCCCTGAGCTACATCTTCTGCCTGGTGTTCGCCGACTACAAGGACGATGATG
ACGCCATGGGGAACAGATCCACTGCAGATGCAGACGGTCTTCTCGCAGGCCGGGGACCTGCTGCCGGAGC
GAGCGCTGGGGCTTCCGCAGGTCTTGCTGGGCAGGGGGCCGCGGCCTTGGTTGGAGGCGTTTTGCTTATA
GGGGCCGTTCTTGCTGGCAATAGTTTGGTATGTGTTTCAGTTGCGACAGAGCGCGCACTTCAGACGCCGA
CTAACTCCTTTATAGTGAGTTTGGCTGCTGCAGATCTCTTGTTGGCATTGTTGGTACTCCCACTGTTCGT
TTATTCAGAAGTACAGGGTGGCGCATGGCTCCTGTCACCCAGGTTGTGTGATGCCTTGATGGCCATGGAT
GTTATGCTGTGTACCGCTTCTATCTTTAACCTTTGTGCTATCAGTGTTGACAGATTCGTCGCGGTCGCGG
TCCCTCTGAGGTATAACCGGCAAGGAGGCAGCAGGAGGCAACTGCTGCTGATCGGCGCAACTTGGCTCCT
CTCCGCAGCAGTGGCCGCGCCTGTTCTGTGTGGTCTCAACGACGTTCGCGGCAGAGACCCGGCTGTATGT
CGCCTCGAGGATAGAGATTATGTCGTATACTCAAGTGTGTGTTCCTTTTTTCTTCCTTGCCCACTGATGC
TTCTGTTGTATTGGGCTACCTTTAGAGGACTGCAACGCCTGAGCTCACTCATTAATGTATATATCAAAGC
TGATAAGCAAAAAAACGGTATCAAGGCTAATTTTAAGATCAGACATAATATAGAGGATGGAGGCGTTCAA
CTGGCCTACCACTACCAGCAAAACACGCCGATCGGGGATGGGCCAGTACTTCTGCCAGATAACCATTATC
TCTCAGTTCAAAGCAAACTCTCTAAGGACCCTAATGAGAAACGAGATCATATGGTTCTGCTCGAATTCGT
TACAGCCGCCGGTATCACACTTGGGATGGACGAGTTGTATAAGGGTGGAACAGGAGGGTCAATGGTAAGC
AAAGGCGAGGAGCTGTTTACGGGGGTCGTCCCGATACTTGTTGAACTCGACGGCGATGTCAACGGGCACA
AATTCTCAGTGAGTGGCGAGGGGGAAGGAGACGCCACTTATGGAAAACTGACATTGAAATTCATATGTAC
GACTGGGAAGTTGCCTGTGCCTTGGCCTACGCTCGTTACTACACTTACTTACGGGGTACAGTGTTTCAGT
AGGTATCCAGATCACATGAAACAGCACGATTTTTTCAAGAGTGCAATGCCGGAAGGATATATACAAGAAA
GAACTATTTTCTTTAAAGATGACGGCAACTATAAAACGCGAGCAGAGGTGAAGTTTGAGGGCGATACCTT
GGTTAATAGGATCGAACTCAAAGGCATAGACTTCAAAGAAGACGGAAACATTCTGGGTCACAAACTGGAA
TACAACAATCATGACCAACTGGGCCGCGAACGGAAAGCCATGCGAGTTTTGCCGGTGGTAGTAGGGGCAT
TCCTTCTTTGTTGGACCCCTTTTTTTGTGGTGCATATAACGCAGGCTCTGTGCCCGGCCTGTTCTGTCCC
ACCCCGCCTCGTGTCAGCTGTCACTTGGTTGGGTTACGTAAACTCAGCCCTCAATCCAGTTATCTATACG
GTTTTCAATGCCGAGTTCAGGAATGTTTTTAGGAAGGCCCTTAGAGCCTGTTGTTAGTGTACAGCGGCCG
CGACTCTAGATCATAATCAGCCATACCACATTTGTAGAGGTTTTACTTGCTTTAAAAAACCTCCCACACC
TCCCCCTGAACCTGAAACATAAAATGAATGCAATTGTTGTTGTTAACTTGTTTATTGCAGCTTATAATGG
TTACAAATAAAGCAATAGCATCACAAATTTCACAAATAAAGCATTTTTTTCACTGCATTCTAGTTGTGGT
TTGTCCAAACTCATCAATGTATCTTAAGGCGTAAATTGTAAGCGTTAATATTTTGTTAAAATTCGCGTTA
AATTTTTGTTAAATCAGCTCATTTTTTAACCAATAGGCCGAAATCGGCAAAATCCCTTATAAATCAAAAG
AATAGACCGAGATAGGGT
[37 nt withheld, positions 2399-2435]
AAAGAACGTGGACTCCAACGTCAAAGG
[49 nt withheld, positions 2463-2511]
T
[91 nt withheld, positions 2513-2603]
G
[124 nt withheld, positions 2605-2728]
CAGGTGGCACTTTTCGGGGAAATGTGCGCGGAACCCCTATTTGTTTATTTTTCTAAATACATTCAAATAT
GTATCCGCTCATGAGACAATAACCCTGATAAATGCTTCAATAATATTGAAAAAGGAAGAGTCCTGAGGCG
GAAAGAACCAGCTGTGGAATGTGTGTCAGTTAGGGTGTGGAAAGTCCCCAGGCTCCCCAGCAGGCAGAAG
TATGCAAAGCATGCATCTCAATTAGTCAGCAACCAGGTGTGGAAAGTCCCCAGGCTCCCCAGCAGGCAGA
AGTATGCAAAGCATGCATCTCAATTAGTCAGCAACCATAGTCCCGCCCCTAACTCCGCCCATCCCGCCCC
TAACTCCGCCCAGTTCCGCCCATTCTCCGCCCCATGGCTGACTAATTTTTTTTATTTATGCAGAGGCCGA
GGCCGCCTCGGCCTCTGAGCTATTCCAGAAGTAGTGAGGAGGCTTTTTTGGAGGCCTAGGCTTTTGCAAA
GATCGATCAAGAGACAGGATGAGGATCGTTTCGCATGATTGAACAAGATGGATTGCACGCAGGTTCTCCG
GCCGCTTGGGTGGAGAGGCTATTCGGCTATGACTGGGCACAACAGACAATCGGCTGCTCTGATGCCGCCG
TGTTCCGGCTGTCAGCGCAGGGGCGCCCGGTTCTTTTTGTCAAGACCGACCTGTCCGGTGCCCTGAATGA
ACTGCAAGACGAGGCAGCGCGGCTATCGTGGCTGGCCACGACGGGCGTTCCTTGCGCAGCTGTGCTCGAC
GTTGTCACTGAAGCGGGAAGGGACTGGCTGCTATTGGGCGAAGTGCCGGGGCAGGATCTCCTGTCATCTC
ACCTTGCTCCTGCCGAGAAAGTATCCATCATGGCTGATGCAATGCGGCGGCTGCATACGCTTGATCCGGC
TACCTGCCCATTCGACCACCAAGCGAAACATCGCATCGAGCGAGCACGTACTCGGATGGAAGCCGGTCTT
GTCGATCAGGATGATCTGGACGAAGAGCATCAGGGGCTCGCGCCAGCCGAACTGTTCGCCAGGCTCAAGG
CGAGCATGCCCGACGGCGAGGATCTCGTCGTGACCCATGGCGATGCCTGCTTGCCGAATATCATGGTGGA
AAATGGCCGCTTTTCTGGATTCATCGACTGTGGCCGGCTGGGTGTGGCGGACCGCTATCAGGACATAGCG
TTGGCTACCCGTGATATTGCTGAAGAGCTTGGCGGCGAATGGGCTGACCGCTTCCTCGTGCTTTACGGTA
TCGCCGCTCCCGATTCGCAGCGCATCGCCTTCTATCGCCTTCTTGACGAGTTCTTCTGAGCGGGACTCTG
GGGTTCGAAATGACCGACCAAGCGACGCCCAACCTGCCATCACGAGATTTCGATTCCACCGCCGCCTTCT
ATGAAAGGTTGGGCTTCGGAATCGTTTTCCGGGACGCCGGCTGGATGATCCTCCAGCGCGGGGATCTCAT
GCTGGAGTTCTTCGCCCACCCTAGGGGGAGGCTAACTGAAACACGGAAGGAGACAATACCGGAAGGAACC
CGCGCTATGACGGCAATAAAAAGACAGAATAAAACGCACGGTGTTGGGTCGTTTGTTCATAAACGCGGGG
TTCGGTCCCAGGGCTGGCACTCTGTCGATACCCCACCGAGACCCCATTGGGGCCAATACGCCCGCGTTTC
TTCCTTTTCCCCACCCCACCCCCCAAGTTCGGGTGAAGGCCCAGGGCTCGCAGCCAACGTCGGGGCGGCA
GGCCCTGCCATAGCCTCAGGTTACTCATATATACTTTAGATTGATTTAAAACTTCATTTTTAATTTAAAA
GGATCTAGGTGAAGATCCTTTTTGATAATCTCATGACCAAAATCCCTTAACGTGAGTTTTCGTTCCACTG
AGCGTCAGACCCCGTAGAAAAGATCAAAGGATCTTCTTGAGATCCTTTTTTTCTGCGCGTAATCTGCTGC
TTGCAAACAAAAAAACCACCGCTACCAGCGGTGGTTTGTTTGCCGGATCAAGAGCTACCAACTCTTTTTC
CGAAGGTAACTGGCTTCAGCAGAGCGCAGATACCAAATACTGTCCTTCTAGTGTAGCCGTAGTTAGGCCA
CCACTTCAAGAACTCTGTAGCACCGCCTACATACCTCGCTCTGCTAATCCTGTTACCAGTGGCTGCTGCC
AGTGGCGATAAGTCGTGTCTTACCGGGTTGGACTCAAGACGATAGTTACCGGATAAGGCGCAGCGGTCGG
GCTGAACGGGGGGTTCGTGCACACAGCCCAGCTTGGAGCGAACGACCTACACCGAACTGAGATACCTACA
GCGTGAGCTATGAGAAAGCGCCACGCTTCCCGAAGGGAGAAAGGCGGACAGGTATCCGGTAAGCGGCAGG
GTCGGAACAGGAGAGCGCACGAGGGAGCTTCCAGGGGGAAACGCCTGGTATCTTTATAGTCCTGTCGGGT
TTCGCCACCTCTGACTTGAGCGTCGATTTTTGTGATGCTCGTCAGGGGGGCGGAGCCTATGGAAAAACGC
CAGCAACGCGGCCTTTTTACGGTTCCTGGCCTTTTGCTGGCCTTTTGCTCACATGTTCTTTCCTGCGTTA
TCCCCTGATTCTGTGGATAACCGTATTACCGCCATGCATTAGTTATTAATAGTAATCAATTACGGGGTCA
TTAGTTCATAGCCCATATATGGAGTTCCGCGTTACATAACTTACGGTAAATGGCCCGCCTGGCTGACCGC
CCAACGACCCCCGCCCATTGACGTCAATAATGACGTATGTTCCCATAGTAACGCCAATAGGGACTTTCCA
TTGACGTCAATGGGTGGAGTATTTACGGTAAACTGCCCACTTGGCAGTACATCAAGTGTATCATATGCCA
AGTACGCCCCCTATTGACGTCAATGACGGTAAATGGCCCGCCTGGCATTATGCCCAGTACATGACCTTAT
GGGACTTTCCTACTTGGCAGTACATCTACGTATTAGTCATCGCTATTACCATG
Features (pLannotate 1.2.2; 17 found; start..end, strand, type, name):
      1..204     +  promoter       CMV promoter: human cytomegalovirus (CMV) immediate early promoter
    227..263     +  misc_feature   MCS (fragment): multiple cloning site
    332..352     +  CDS            3xFLAG (fragment): three tandem FLAG® epitope tags
    356..1018    +  CDS            DRD4 (fragment): DRD4_HUMAN - Experimental evidence at protein level: Swiss-Prot protein existence level 1. Dopamine receptor responsible for neuronal signaling in the mesolimbic system of the brain, an area of the brain that regulates emotion and complex behavior. Activated by dopamine, but also by epinephrine and norepinephrine, and by numerous synthetic agonists and drugs (PubMed:9003072, PubMed:16423344, PubMed:27659709, PubMed:29051383). Agonist binding triggers signaling via G proteins that inhibit adenylyl cyclase (PubMed:7512953, PubMed:7643093, PubMed:16423344, PubMed:27659709, PubMed:29051383). Modul
   1022..1756    +  CDS            cEGFP: cEGFP is a basic (constitutively fluorescent) green fluorescent protein published in 2008, derived from Aequorea victoria.
   1775..1996    +  CDS            HTR1D (fragment): 5HT1D_HUMAN - Also known as HTR1DA, HTRL. Experimental evidence at protein level: Swiss-Prot protein existence level 1. G-protein coupled receptor for 5-hydroxytryptamine (serotonin). Also functions as a receptor for ergot alkaloid derivatives, various anxiolytic and antidepressant drugs and other psychoactive substances. Ligand binding causes a conformation change that triggers signaling via guanine nucleotide-binding proteins (G proteins) and modulates the activity of down-stream effectors, such as adenylate cyclase. Signaling inhibits adenylate cyclase activity. Regulates the release of 5-h
   2039..2122    +  CDS            large T antigen (fragment): large T antigen from SV40 (simian virus 40)
   2145..2266    +  polyA_signal   SV40 poly(A) signal: SV40 polyadenylation signal
   2300..2728    -  rep_origin     f1 ori (sequence partly withheld): f1 bacteriophage origin of replication; arrow indicates direction of (+) strand synthesis
   2755..2859    +  promoter       AmpR promoter: bla
   2861..3218    +  promoter       SV40 promoter: SV40 enhancer and early promoter
   3253..4047    +  CDS            NeoR/KanR: aminoglycoside phosphotransferase from Tn5; aph(3')-II (or nptII); confers resistance to neomycin, kanamycin, and G418 (Geneticin®)
   4068..4220    +  CDS            ble (fragment): BLE_KLEPN - Experimental evidence at protein level: Swiss-Prot protein existence level 1. Binding protein with a strong affinity to the bleomycin family of antibiotics. Binds to CL990; an antimitotic-antibiotic compound. From Klebsiella pneumoniae.
   4279..4326    +  polyA_signal   HSV TK poly(A) signal: herpes simplex virus thymidine kinase polyadenylation signal (Cole and Stacy, 1985)
   4417..4433    -  polyA_signal   bGH poly(A) signal (fragment): bovine growth hormone polyadenylation signal
   4655..5243    +  rep_origin     ori: high-copy-number ColE1/pMB1/pBR322/pUC origin of replication
   5418..5721    +  enhancer       CMV enhancer: human cytomegalovirus immediate early enhancer
