>Addgene plasmid #111057 | pCMV-dLight1.4 | addgene full sequence | sequence record 215083 | Addgene NGS Result
GTGATGCGGTTTTGGCAGTACATCAATGGGCGTGGATAGCGGTTTGACTCACGGGGATTTCCAAGTCTCC
ACCCCATTGACGTCAATGGGAGTTTGTTTTGGCACCAAAATCAACGGGACTTTCCAAAATGTCGTAACAA
CTCCGCCCCATTGACGCAAATGGGCGGTAGGCGTGTACGGTGGGAGGTCTATATAAGCAGAGCTGGTTTA
GTGAACCGTCAGATCCGCTAGCGCTACCGGACTCAGATCTCGAGCTCAAGCTTGGATCCGGTACCTGCGC
GCCATGAAGACGATCATCGCCCTGAGCTACATCTTCTGCCTGGTGTTCGCCGACTACAAGGACGATGATG
ACGCCATGGGGAACAGATCCACTGCAGATGCAGACGGTCTTCTCGCAGGCCGGGGACCTGCTGCCGGAGC
GAGCGCTGGGGCTTCCGCAGGTCTTGCTGGGCAGGGGGCCGCGGCCTTGGTTGGAGGCGTTTTGCTTATA
GGGGCCGTTCTTGCTGGCAATAGTTTGGTATGTGTTTCAGTTGCGACAGAGCGCGCACTTCAGACGCCGA
CTAACTCCTTTATAGTGAGTTTGGCTGCTGCAGATCTCTTGTTGGCATTGTTGGTACTCCCACTGTTCGT
TTATTCAGAAGTACAGGGTGGCGCATGGCTCCTGTCACCCAGGTTGTGTGATGCCTTGATGGCCATGGAT
GTTATGCTGTGTACCGCTTCTATCTTTAACCTTTGTGCTATCAGTGTTGACAGATTCGTCGCGGTCGCGG
TCCCTCTGAGGTATAACCGGCAAGGAGGCAGCAGGAGGCAACTGCTGCTGATCGGCGCAACTTGGCTCCT
CTCCGCAGCAGTGGCCGCGCCTGTTCTGTGTGGTCTCAACGACGTTCGCGGCAGAGACCCGGCTGTATGT
CGCCTCGAGGATAGAGATTATGTCGTATACTCAAGTGTGTGTTCCTTTTTTCTTCCTTGCCCACTGATGC
TTCTGTTGTATTGGGCTACCTTTAGAGGACTGCAACGCCTGAGCTCACTCATTAATGTATATATCAAAGC
TGATAAGCAAAAAAACGGTATCAAGGCTAATTTTAAGATCAGACATAATATAGAGGATGGAGGCGTTCAA
CTGGCCTACCACTACCAGCAAAACACGCCGATCGGGGATGGGCCAGTACTTCTGCCAGATAACCATTATC
TCTCAGTTCAAAGCAAACTCTCTAAGGACCCTAATGAGAAACGAGATCATATGGTTCTGCTCGAATTCGT
TACAGCCGCCGGTATCACACTTGGGATGGACGAGTTGTATAAGGGTGGAACAGGAGGGTCAATGGTAAGC
AAAGGCGAGGAGCTGTTTACGGGGGTCGTCCCGATACTTGTTGAACTCGACGGCGATGTCAACGGGCACA
AATTCTCAGTGAGTGGCGAGGGGGAAGGAGACGCCACTTATGGAAAACTGACATTGAAATTCATATGTAC
GACTGGGAAGTTGCCTGTGCCTTGGCCTACGCTCGTTACTACACTTACTTACGGGGTACAGTGTTTCAGT
AGGTATCCAGATCACATGAAACAGCACGATTTTTTCAAGAGTGCAATGCCGGAAGGATATATACAAGAAA
GAACTATTTTCTTTAAAGATGACGGCAACTATAAAACGCGAGCAGAGGTGAAGTTTGAGGGCGATACCTT
GGTTAATAGGATCGAACTCAAAGGCATAGACTTCAAAGAAGACGGAAACATTCTGGGTCACAAACTGGAA
TACAACAATCATGACCAACTGGGCCGCGAACGGAAAGCCATGCGAGTTTTGCCGGTGGTAGTAGGGGCAT
TCCTTCTTTGTTGGACCCCTTTTTTTGTGGTGCATATAACGCAGGCTCTGTGCCCGGCCTGTTCTGTCCC
ACCCCGCCTCGTGTCAGCTGTCACTTGGTTGGGTTACGTAAACTCAGCCCTCAATCCAGTTATCTATACG
GTTTTCAATGCCGAGTTCAGGAATGTTTTTAGGAAGGCCCTTAGAGCCTGTTGTTAGTGTACAGCGGCCG
CGACTCTAGATCATAATCAGCCATACCACATTTGTAGAGGTTTTACTTGCTTTAAAAAACCTCCCACACC
TCCCCCTGAACCTGAAACATAAAATGAATGCAATTGTTGTTGTTAACTTGTTTATTGCAGCTTATAATGG
TTACAAATAAAGCAATAGCATCACAAATTTCACAAATAAAGCATTTTTTTCACTGCATTCTAGTTGTGGT
TTGTCCAAACTCATCAATGTATCTTAAGGCGTAAATTGTAAGCGTTAATATTTTGTTAAAATTCGCGTTA
AATTTTTGTTAAATCAGCTCATTTTTTAACCAATAGGCCGAAATCGGCAAAATCCCTTATAAATCAAAAG
AATAGACCGAGATAGGGT
[37 nt withheld, positions 2399-2435]
AAAGAACGTGGACTCCAACGTCAAAGG
[49 nt withheld, positions 2463-2511]
T
[91 nt withheld, positions 2513-2603]
G
[124 nt withheld, positions 2605-2728]
CAGGTGGCACTTTTCGGGGAAATGTGCGCGGAACCCCTATTTGTTTATTTTTCTAAATACATTCAAATAT
GTATCCGCTCATGAGACAATAACCCTGATAAATGCTTCAATAATATTGAAAAAGGAAGAGTCCTGAGGCG
GAAAGAACCAGCTGTGGAATGTGTGTCAGTTAGGGTGTGGAAAGTCCCCAGGCTCCCCAGCAGGCAGAAG
TATGCAAAGCATGCATCTCAATTAGTCAGCAACCAGGTGTGGAAAGTCCCCAGGCTCCCCAGCAGGCAGA
AGTATGCAAAGCATGCATCTCAATTAGTCAGCAACCATAGTCCCGCCCCTAACTCCGCCCATCCCGCCCC
TAACTCCGCCCAGTTCCGCCCATTCTCCGCCCCATGGCTGACTAATTTTTTTTATTTATGCAGAGGCCGA
GGCCGCCTCGGCCTCTGAGCTATTCCAGAAGTAGTGAGGAGGCTTTTTTGGAGGCCTAGGCTTTTGCAAA
GATCGATCAAGAGACAGGATGAGGATCGTTTCGCATGATTGAACAAGATGGATTGCACGCAGGTTCTCCG
GCCGCTTGGGTGGAGAGGCTATTCGGCTATGACTGGGCACAACAGACAATCGGCTGCTCTGATGCCGCCG
TGTTCCGGCTGTCAGCGCAGGGGCGCCCGGTTCTTTTTGTCAAGACCGACCTGTCCGGTGCCCTGAATGA
ACTGCAAGACGAGGCAGCGCGGCTATCGTGGCTGGCCACGACGGGCGTTCCTTGCGCAGCTGTGCTCGAC
GTTGTCACTGAAGCGGGAAGGGACTGGCTGCTATTGGGCGAAGTGCCGGGGCAGGATCTCCTGTCATCTC
ACCTTGCTCCTGCCGAGAAAGTATCCATCATGGCTGATGCAATGCGGCGGCTGCATACGCTTGATCCGGC
TACCTGCCCATTCGACCACCAAGCGAAACATCGCATCGAGCGAGCACGTACTCGGATGGAAGCCGGTCTT
GTCGATCAGGATGATCTGGACGAAGAGCATCAGGGGCTCGCGCCAGCCGAACTGTTCGCCAGGCTCAAGG
CGAGCATGCCCGACGGCGAGGATCTCGTCGTGACCCATGGCGATGCCTGCTTGCCGAATATCATGGTGGA
AAATGGCCGCTTTTCTGGATTCATCGACTGTGGCCGGCTGGGTGTGGCGGACCGCTATCAGGACATAGCG
TTGGCTACCCGTGATATTGCTGAAGAGCTTGGCGGCGAATGGGCTGACCGCTTCCTCGTGCTTTACGGTA
TCGCCGCTCCCGATTCGCAGCGCATCGCCTTCTATCGCCTTCTTGACGAGTTCTTCTGAGCGGGACTCTG
GGGTTCGAAATGACCGACCAAGCGACGCCCAACCTGCCATCACGAGATTTCGATTCCACCGCCGCCTTCT
ATGAAAGGTTGGGCTTCGGAATCGTTTTCCGGGACGCCGGCTGGATGATCCTCCAGCGCGGGGATCTCAT
GCTGGAGTTCTTCGCCCACCCTAGGGGGAGGCTAACTGAAACACGGAAGGAGACAATACCGGAAGGAACC
CGCGCTATGACGGCAATAAAAAGACAGAATAAAACGCACGGTGTTGGGTCGTTTGTTCATAAACGCGGGG
TTCGGTCCCAGGGCTGGCACTCTGTCGATACCCCACCGAGACCCCATTGGGGCCAATACGCCCGCGTTTC
TTCCTTTTCCCCACCCCACCCCCCAAGTTCGGGTGAAGGCCCAGGGCTCGCAGCCAACGTCGGGGCGGCA
GGCCCTGCCATAGCCTCAGGTTACTCATATATACTTTAGATTGATTTAAAACTTCATTTTTAATTTAAAA
GGATCTAGGTGAAGATCCTTTTTGATAATCTCATGACCAAAATCCCTTAACGTGAGTTTTCGTTCCACTG
AGCGTCAGACCCCGTAGAAAAGATCAAAGGATCTTCTTGAGATCCTTTTTTTCTGCGCGTAATCTGCTGC
TTGCAAACAAAAAAACCACCGCTACCAGCGGTGGTTTGTTTGCCGGATCAAGAGCTACCAACTCTTTTTC
CGAAGGTAACTGGCTTCAGCAGAGCGCAGATACCAAATACTGTTCTTCTAGTGTAGCCGTAGTTAGGCCA
CCACTTCAAGAACTCTGTAGCACCGCCTACATACCTCGCTCTGCTAATCCTGTTACCAGTGGCTGCTGCC
AGTGGCGATAAGTCGTGTCTTACCGGGTTGGACTCAAGACGATAGTTACCGGATAAGGCGCAGCGGTCGG
GCTGAACGGGGGGTTCGTGCACACAGCCCAGCTTGGAGCGAACGACCTACACCGAACTGAGATACCTACA
GCGTGAGCTATGAGAAAGCGCCACGCTTCCCGAAGGGAGAAAGGCGGACAGGTATCCGGTAAGCGGCAGG
GTCGGAACAGGAGAGCGCACGAGGGAGCTTCCAGGGGGAAACGCCTGGTATCTTTATAGTCCTGTCGGGT
TTCGCCACCTCTGACTTGAGCGTCGATTTTTGTGATGCTCGTCAGGGGGGCGGAGCCTATGGAAAAACGC
CAGCAACGCGGCCTTTTTACGGTTCCTGGCCTTTTGCTGGCCTTTTGCTCACATGTTCTTTCCTGCGTTA
TCCCCTGATTCTGTGGATAACCGTATTACCGCCATGCATTAGTTATTAATAGTAATCAATTACGGGGTCA
TTAGTTCATAGCCCATATATGGAGTTCCGCGTTACATAACTTACGGTAAATGGCCCGCCTGGCTGACCGC
CCAACGACCCCCGCCCATTGACGTCAATAATGACGTATGTTCCCATAGTAACGCCAATAGGGACTTTCCA
TTGACGTCAATGGGTGGAGTATTTACGGTAAACTGCCCACTTGGCAGTACATCAAGTGTATCATATGCCA
AGTACGCCCCCTATTGACGTCAATGACGGTAAATGGCCCGCCTGGCATTATGCCCAGTACATGACCTTAT
GGGACTTTCCTACTTGGCAGTACATCTACGTATTAGTCATCGCTATTACCATG
Features (pLannotate 1.2.2; 17 found; start..end, strand, type, name):
      1..204     +  promoter       CMV promoter: human cytomegalovirus (CMV) immediate early promoter
    227..263     +  misc_feature   MCS (fragment): multiple cloning site
    332..352     +  CDS            3xFLAG (fragment): three tandem FLAG® epitope tags
    356..1018    +  CDS            DRD4 (fragment): DRD4_HUMAN - Experimental evidence at protein level: Swiss-Prot protein existence level 1. Dopamine receptor responsible for neuronal signaling in the mesolimbic system of the brain, an area of the brain that regulates emotion and complex behavior. Activated by dopamine, but also by epinephrine and norepinephrine, and by numerous synthetic agonists and drugs (PubMed:9003072, PubMed:16423344, PubMed:27659709, PubMed:29051383). Agonist binding triggers signaling via G proteins that inhibit adenylyl cyclase (PubMed:7512953, PubMed:7643093, PubMed:16423344, PubMed:27659709, PubMed:29051383). Modul
   1022..1756    +  CDS            cEGFP: cEGFP is a basic (constitutively fluorescent) green fluorescent protein published in 2008, derived from Aequorea victoria.
   1775..1996    +  CDS            HTR1D (fragment): 5HT1D_HUMAN - Also known as HTR1DA, HTRL. Experimental evidence at protein level: Swiss-Prot protein existence level 1. G-protein coupled receptor for 5-hydroxytryptamine (serotonin). Also functions as a receptor for ergot alkaloid derivatives, various anxiolytic and antidepressant drugs and other psychoactive substances. Ligand binding causes a conformation change that triggers signaling via guanine nucleotide-binding proteins (G proteins) and modulates the activity of down-stream effectors, such as adenylate cyclase. Signaling inhibits adenylate cyclase activity. Regulates the release of 5-h
   2039..2122    +  CDS            large T antigen (fragment): large T antigen from SV40 (simian virus 40)
   2145..2266    +  polyA_signal   SV40 poly(A) signal: SV40 polyadenylation signal
   2300..2728    -  rep_origin     f1 ori (sequence partly withheld): f1 bacteriophage origin of replication; arrow indicates direction of (+) strand synthesis
   2755..2859    +  promoter       AmpR promoter: bla
   2861..3218    +  promoter       SV40 promoter: SV40 enhancer and early promoter
   3253..4047    +  CDS            NeoR/KanR: aminoglycoside phosphotransferase from Tn5; aph(3')-II (or nptII); confers resistance to neomycin, kanamycin, and G418 (Geneticin®)
   4068..4220    +  CDS            ble (fragment): BLE_KLEPN - Experimental evidence at protein level: Swiss-Prot protein existence level 1. Binding protein with a strong affinity to the bleomycin family of antibiotics. Binds to CL990; an antimitotic-antibiotic compound. From Klebsiella pneumoniae.
   4279..4326    +  polyA_signal   HSV TK poly(A) signal: herpes simplex virus thymidine kinase polyadenylation signal (Cole and Stacy, 1985)
   4417..4433    -  polyA_signal   bGH poly(A) signal (fragment): bovine growth hormone polyadenylation signal
   4655..5243    +  rep_origin     ori: high-copy-number ColE1/pMB1/pBR322/pUC origin of replication
   5418..5721    +  enhancer       CMV enhancer: human cytomegalovirus immediate early enhancer
