[The description below was written by a language model from this plasmid's Addgene catalogue record and pLannotate feature annotations shown in this document.]
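Description:
pCMV-dLight1.4 is a mammalian expression plasmid built on the pEGFP_N1 backbone that carries the synthetic, genetically encoded dopamine sensor dLight1.4. It is propagated in E. coli as a high-copy plasmid through a ColE1/pUC-type origin and selected with kanamycin. The NeoR/KanR aminoglycoside phosphotransferase gene sits behind both a bacterial (bla-type) promoter and the SV40 enhancer/early promoter and is followed by the HSV TK polyadenylation signal. The same marker can therefore provide G418 selection in mammalian cells. An f1 origin is also present. Short hits to ble, SV40 large T antigen and a bGH poly(A) fragment appear to be backbone remnants or partial automated matches rather than functional parts.

The roughly 1.7 kb insert lies between HindIII and NotI sites, downstream of the human CMV immediate-early enhancer and promoter, which span the numbering origin of the circular sequence. Transcripts are terminated by the SV40 poly(A) signal. The open reading frame begins with an N-terminal FLAG epitope, annotated as a fragment of a 3xFLAG match. This is followed by a human dopamine D4 receptor (DRD4)-derived segment, a GFP-derived module annotated as cEGFP, and a further GPCR segment. The annotation tool assigns that last segment to HTR1D, most likely on the basis of homology among aminergic receptors, so the assignment should be treated with caution. This layout corresponds to a fluorescent protein module inserted within a receptor scaffold, a design in which ligand binding is reported as a change in green fluorescence. The plasmid is intended for transient expression of dLight1.4 in cultured mammalian cells, for example to characterise the sensor or image dopamine dynamics.
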