Addgene plasmid #111057: pCMV-dLight1.4
Purpose: Expresses dLight1.4 in mammalian cells
Depositing lab: Lin Tian. Publication: Ultrafast neuronal imaging of dopamine dynamics with designed genetically encoded sensors. Patriarchi T, Cho JR, Merten K, Howe MW, Marley A, Xiong WH, Folk RW, Broussard GJ, Liang R, Jang MJ, Zhong H, Dombeck D, von Zastrow M, Nimmerjahn A, Gradinaru V, Williams JT, Tian L. Science. 2018 Jun 29;360(6396). pii: science.aat4422. doi: 10.1126/science.aat4422. Epub 2018 May 31. PubMed 29853555.
Backbone
  Vector backbone: pEGFP_N1
  Backbone size w/o insert (bp): 3983
  Total vector size (bp): 5717
  Vector type: Mammalian Expression
Growth in bacteria
  Bacterial resistance: Kanamycin, 50 μg/mL
  Growth temperature: 37°C
  Growth strain: DH5alpha
  Copy number: High Copy
Gene/Insert
  Gene/Insert name: dLight1.4
  Species: Synthetic
  Insert size (bp): 1734
  GenBank ID: MH244553
  Tag / fusion protein: Flag tag (N terminal on insert)
  Cloning method: Restriction Enzyme; 5′ cloning site HindIII (not destroyed); 3′ cloning site NotI (not destroyed)
  Sequencing primers: 5′ gtggatagcggtttgactcacgggg; 3′ ggtgtgggaggttttttaaagcaagtaaaacc
Terms and licenses: Academic/Nonprofit Terms; Industry Terms: Not Available to Industry
How to cite: pCMV-dLight1.4 was a gift from Lin Tian (Addgene plasmid # 111057 ; http://n2t.net/addgene:111057 ; RRID:Addgene_111057)
